>Addgene plasmid #147752 | pT7-EGFP-C1-HsNot1iso1_1085-1605-del3_V | depositor full sequence | sequence record 290199 | Full Sequence
TAGTTATTAATAGTAATCAATTACGGGGTCATTAGTTCATAGCCCATATATGGAGTTCCGCGTTACATAA
CTTACGGTAAATGGCCCGCCTGGCTGACCGCCCAACGACCCCCGCCCATTGACGTCAATAATGACGTATG
TTCCCATAGTAACGCCAATAGGGACTTTCCATTGACGTCAATGGGTGGAGTATTTACGGTAAACTGCCCA
CTTGGCAGTACATCAAGTGTATCATATGCCAAGTACGCCCCCTATTGACGTCAATGACGGTAAATGGCCC
GCCTGGCATTATGCCCAGTACATGACCTTATGGGACTTTCCTACTTGGCAGTACATCTACGTATTAGTCA
TCGCTATTACCATGGTGATGCGGTTTTGGCAGTACATCAATGGGCGTGGATAGCGGTTTGACTCACGGGG
ATTTCCAAGTCTCCACCCCATTGACGTCAATGGGAGTTTGTTTTGGCACCAAAATCAACGGGACTTTCCA
AAATGTCGTAACAACTCCGCCCCATTGACGCAAATGGGCGGTAGGCGTGTACGGTGGGAGGTCTATATAA
GCAGAGCTCTCTGGCTAACTAGAGAACCCACTGCTTACTGGCTTATCGAAATTAATACGACTCACTATAG
GGAGACCCAAGCTCTAGCGCTACCGGTCGCCACCATGGTGAGCAAGGGCGAGGAGCTGTTCACCGGGGTG
GTGCCCATCCTGGTCGAGCTGGACGGCGACGTAAACGGCCACAAGTTCAGCGTGTCCGGCGAGGGCGAGG
GCGATGCCACCTACGGCAAGCTGACCCTGAAGTTCATCTGCACCACCGGCAAGCTGCCCGTGCCCTGGCC
CACCCTCGTGACCACCCTGACCTACGGCGTGCAGTGCTTCAGCCGCTACCCCGACCACATGAAGCAGCAC
GACTTCTTCAAGTCCGCCATGCCCGAAGGCTACGTCCAGGAGCGCACCATCTTCTTCAAGGACGACGGCA
ACTACAAGACCCGCGCCGAGGTGAAGTTCGAGGGCGACACCCTGGTGAACCGCATCGAGCTGAAGGGCAT
CGACTTCAAGGAGGACGGCAACATCCTGGGGCACAAGCTGGAGTACAACTACAACAGCCACAACGTCTAT
ATCATGGCCGACAAGCAGAAGAACGGCATCAAGGTGAACTTCAAGATCCGCCACAACATCGAGGACGGCA
GCGTGCAGCTCGCCGACCACTACCAGCAGAACACCCCCATCGGCGACGGCCCCGTGCTGCTGCCCGACAA
CCACTACCTGAGCACCCAGTCCGCCCTGAGCAAAGACCCCAACGAGAAGCGCGATCACATGGTCCTGCTG
GAGTTCGTGACCGCCGCCGGGATCACTCTCGGCATGGACGAGCTGTACAAGTCCGGACTCAGATCTCGAG
CTACTGAGAGAATTGTGGAGCCCCCAGAAAATATCCAGGGTAGTAGTGGTATGACACAAAAGGTTGAAGA
GCTAAAGGAAACGGTGAAAGAAGAATTTATGCCTTGGGTTTCACAGTATCTGGTTATGAAGAGAGTCAGT
ATTGAGCCAAACTTTCATAGCCTGTATTCAAACTTCCTTGACACGCTGAAGAATCCTGAATTTAACAAGA
TGGTTCTGAATGAGACCTACAGAAACATTAAAGTGCTCCTGACCTCTGATAAAGCTGCAGCCAATTTCTC
AGATCGTTCTTTGCTGAAGAACTTGGGACATTGGCTAGGAATGATCACATTAGCTAAAAACAAACCCATC
TTACACACTGACTTGGATGTGAAATCATTGCTGCTAGAGGCTTATGTTAAAGGACAACAAGAATTGCTCT
ATGTAGTGCCCTTTGTTGCCAAAGTCTTAGAATCTAGCATTCGTAGTGTGGTTTTTAGGCCACCAAACCC
TTGGACAATGGCAATTATGAATGTATTAGCTGAGCTACATCAGGAGCATGACTTAAAGTTAAACTTGAAG
TTTGAAATCGAGGTTCTCTGCAAGAACCTTGCATTAGACATCAATGAGCTAAAACCTGGAAACCTCCTAA
AGGATAAAGATCGCCTGAAGAATTTAGATGAGCAACTCTCTGCTCCAAAGAAAGATGTCAAGCAGCCAGA
AGAACTCCCTCCCATCACAACCACAACAACTTCTACTACACCAGCTACCAACACCACTTGTACAGCCACG
GTTCCACCACAGCCACAGTACAGCTACCACGACATCAATGTCTATTCCCTTGCGGGCTTGGCACCACACA
TTACTCTAAATCCAACAATTCCCTTGTTTCAGGCCCATCCACAGTTGAAGCAGTGTGTGCGTCAGGCAAT
TGAACGGGCTGTCCAGGAGCTGGTCCATCCTGTGGTGGATCGATCAATTAAGATTGCCATGACTACTTGT
GAGCAAATAGTCAGGAAGGATTTTGCCCTGGATTCGGAGGAATCTCGAATGCGAATAGCAGCTCATCACA
TGATGCGTAACTTGACAGCTGGAATGGCTATGATTACATGCAGGGAACCTTTGCTCATGAGCATATCTAC
CAACTTAAAAAACAGTTTTGCCTCAGCCCTTCGTACTGCTTCCCCACAACAAAGAGAAATGATGGATCAG
GCAGCTGCTCAATTAGCTCAGGACAATTGTGAGTTGGCTTGCTGTTTTATTCAGAAGACTGCAGTAGAAA
AAGCAGGCCCTGAGATGGACAAGAGATTAGCAACTGAATTTGAGCTGAGAAAACATGCTAGGCAAGAAGG
ACGCAGATACTGTGATCCTGTTGTTTTAACATATCAAGCTGAACGGATGCCAGAGCAAATCAGGCTGAAA
GTTGGTGGTGTGGACCCAAAGCAGTTGGCTGTTTACGAAGAGTTTGCACGCAATGTTCCTGGCTTCTTAC
CTACAAATGACTTAAGTCAGCCCACGGGATTTTTAGCCCAGCCCATGAAGCAAGCTTGGGCAACATGACC
GCGGGCCCGGGATCCACCGGATCTAGATAACTGATCATAATCAGCCATACCACATTTGTAGAGGTTTTAC
TTGCTTTAAAAAACCTCCCACACCTCCCCCTGAACCTGAAACATAAAATGAATGCAATTGTTGTTGTTAA
CTTGTTTATTGCAGCTTATAATGGTTACAAATAAAGCAATAGCATCACAAATTTCACAAATAAAGCATTT
TTTTCACTGCATTCTAGTTGTGGTTTGTCCAAACTCATCAATGTATCTTAACGCGTAAATTGTAAGCGTT
AATATTTTGTTAAAATTCGCGTTAAATTTTTGTTAAATCAGCTCATTTTTTAACCAATAGGCCGAAATCG
GCAAAATCCCTTATAAATCAAAAGAATAGACCGAGATAGGGT
[37 nt withheld, positions 3333-3369]
AAAGAACGTGGACTCCAACGTCAAAGG
[49 nt withheld, positions 3397-3445]
T
[91 nt withheld, positions 3447-3537]
G
[124 nt withheld, positions 3539-3662]
CAGGTGGCACTTTTCGGGGAAATGTGCGCGGAACCCCTATTTGTTTATTTTTCTAAATACATTCAAATAT
GTATCCGCTCATGAGACAATAACCCTGATAAATGCTTCAATAATATTGAAAAAGGAAGAGTCCTGAGGCG
GAAAGAACCAGCTGTGGAATGTGTGTCAGTTAGGGTGTGGAAAGTCCCCAGGCTCCCCAGCAGGCAGAAG
TATGCAAAGCATGCATCTCAATTAGTCAGCAACCAGGTGTGGAAAGTCCCCAGGCTCCCCAGCAGGCAGA
AGTATGCAAAGCATGCATCTCAATTAGTCAGCAACCATAGTCCCGCCCCTAACTCCGCCCATCCCGCCCC
TAACTCCGCCCAGTTCCGCCCATTCTCCGCCCCATGGCTGACTAATTTTTTTTATTTATGCAGAGGCCGA
GGCCGCCTCGGCCTCTGAGCTATTCCAGAAGTAGTGAGGAGGCTTTTTTGGAGGCCTAGGCTTTTGCAAA
GATCGATCAAGAGACAGGATGAGGATCGTTTCGCATGATTGAACAAGATGGATTGCACGCAGGTTCTCCG
GCCGCTTGGGTGGAGAGGCTATTCGGCTATGACTGGGCACAACAGACAATCGGCTGCTCTGATGCCGCCG
TGTTCCGGCTGTCAGCGCAGGGGCGCCCGGTTCTTTTTGTCAAGACCGACCTGTCCGGTGCCCTGAATGA
ACTGCAAGACGAGGCAGCGCGGCTATCGTGGCTGGCCACGACGGGCGTTCCTTGCGCAGCTGTGCTCGAC
GTTGTCACTGAAGCGGGAAGGGACTGGCTGCTATTGGGCGAAGTGCCGGGGCAGGATCTCCTGTCATCTC
ACCTTGCTCCTGCCGAGAAAGTATCCATCATGGCTGATGCAATGCGGCGGCTGCATACGCTTGATCCGGC
TACCTGCCCATTCGACCACCAAGCGAAACATCGCATCGAGCGAGCACGTACTCGGATGGAAGCCGGTCTT
GTCGATCAGGATGATCTGGACGAAGAGCATCAGGGGCTCGCGCCAGCCGAACTGTTCGCCAGGCTCAAGG
CGAGCATGCCCGACGGCGAGGATCTCGTCGTGACCCATGGCGATGCCTGCTTGCCGAATATCATGGTGGA
AAATGGCCGCTTTTCTGGATTCATCGACTGTGGCCGGCTGGGTGTGGCGGACCGCTATCAGGACATAGCG
TTGGCTACCCGTGATATTGCTGAAGAGCTTGGCGGCGAATGGGCTGACCGCTTCCTCGTGCTTTACGGTA
TCGCCGCTCCCGATTCGCAGCGCATCGCCTTCTATCGCCTTCTTGACGAGTTCTTCTGAGCGGGACTCTG
GGGTTCGAAATGACCGACCAAGCGACGCCCAACCTGCCATCACGAGATTTCGATTCCACCGCCGCCTTCT
ATGAAAGGTTGGGCTTCGGAATCGTTTTCCGGGACGCCGGCTGGATGATCCTCCAGCGCGGGGATCTCAT
GCTGGAGTTCTTCGCCCACCCTAGGGGGAGGCTAACTGAAACACGGAAGGAGACAATACCGGAAGGAACC
CGCGCTATGACGGCAATAAAAAGACAGAATAAAACGCACGGTGTTGGGTCGTTTGTTCATAAACGCGGGG
TTCGGTCCCAGGGCTGGCACTCTGTCGATACCCCACCGAGACCCCATTGGGGCCAATACGCCCGCGTTTC
TTCCTTTTCCCCACCCCACCCCCCAAGTTCGGGTGAAGGCCCAGGGCTCGCAGCCAACGTCGGGGCGGCA
GGCCCTGCCATAGCCTCAGGTTACTCATATATACTTTAGATTGATTTAAAACTTCATTTTTAATTTAAAA
GGATCTAGGTGAAGATCCTTTTTGATAATCTCATGACCAAAATCCCTTAACGTGAGTTTTCGTTCCACTG
AGCGTCAGACCCCGTAGAAAAGATCAAAGGATCTTCTTGAGATCCTTTTTTTCTGCGCGTAATCTGCTGC
TTGCAAACAAAAAAACCACCGCTACCAGCGGTGGTTTGTTTGCCGGATCAAGAGCTACCAACTCTTTTTC
CGAAGGTAACTGGCTTCAGCAGAGCGCAGATACCAAATACTGTCCTTCTAGTGTAGCCGTAGTTAGGCCA
CCACTTCAAGAACTCTGTAGCACCGCCTACATACCTCGCTCTGCTAATCCTGTTACCAGTGGCTGCTGCC
AGTGGCGATAAGTCGTGTCTTACCGGGTTGGACTCAAGACGATAGTTACCGGATAAGGCGCAGCGGTCGG
GCTGAACGGGGGGTTCGTGCACACAGCCCAGCTTGGAGCGAACGACCTACACCGAACTGAGATACCTACA
GCGTGAGCTATGAGAAAGCGCCACGCTTCCCGAAGGGAGAAAGGCGGACAGGTATCCGGTAAGCGGCAGG
GTCGGAACAGGAGAGCGCACGAGGGAGCTTCCAGGGGGAAACGCCTGGTATCTTTATAGTCCTGTCGGGT
TTCGCCACCTCTGACTTGAGCGTCGATTTTTGTGATGCTCGTCAGGGGGGCGGAGCCTATGGAAAAACGC
CAGCAACGCGGCCTTTTTACGGTTCCTGGCCTTTTGCTGGCCTTTTGCTCACATGTTCTTTCCTGCGTTA
TCCCCTGATTCTGTGGATAACCGTATTACCGCCATGCAT
Features (pLannotate 1.2.2; 18 found; start..end, strand, type, name):
     61..364     +  enhancer       CMV enhancer: human cytomegalovirus immediate early enhancer
    365..568     +  promoter       CMV promoter: human cytomegalovirus (CMV) immediate early promoter
    564..597     +  LTR            5' LTR (truncated) (fragment): truncated 5' long terminal repeat (LTR) from HIV-1
    613..631     +  promoter       T7 promoter: promoter for bacteriophage T7 RNA polymerase
    665..1381    +  CDS            EGFP: EGFP is a basic (constitutively fluorescent) green fluorescent protein published in 1996, derived from Aequorea victoria. It is reported to be a rapidly-maturing weak dimer with moderate acid sensitivity.
   1382..1402    +  misc_feature   MCS (fragment): multiple cloning site
   1403..2935    +  CDS            CNOT1 (fragment): CNOT1_HUMAN - Also known as CDC39, KIAA1007, NOT1. Experimental evidence at protein level: Swiss-Prot protein existence level 1. Scaffolding component of the CCR4-NOT complex which is one of the major cellular mRNA deadenylases and is linked to various cellular processes including bulk mRNA degradation, miRNA-mediated repression, translational repression during translational initiation and general transcription regulation. Additional complex functions may be a consequence of its influence on mRNA expression. Its scaffolding function implies its interaction with the catalytic complex module and
   2938..2960    +  misc_feature   MCS (fragment): multiple cloning site
   2972..3056    +  CDS            large T antigen (fragment): large T antigen from SV40 (simian virus 40)
   3079..3200    +  polyA_signal   SV40 poly(A) signal: SV40 polyadenylation signal
   3234..3662    -  rep_origin     f1 ori (sequence partly withheld): f1 bacteriophage origin of replication; arrow indicates direction of (+) strand synthesis
   3689..3793    +  promoter       AmpR promoter: bla
   3795..4152    +  promoter       SV40 promoter: SV40 enhancer and early promoter
   4187..4981    +  CDS            NeoR/KanR: aminoglycoside phosphotransferase from Tn5; aph(3')-II (or nptII); confers resistance to neomycin, kanamycin, and G418 (Geneticin®)
   5002..5154    +  CDS            ble (fragment): BLE_KLEPN - Experimental evidence at protein level: Swiss-Prot protein existence level 1. Binding protein with a strong affinity to the bleomycin family of antibiotics. Binds to CL990; an antimitotic-antibiotic compound. From Klebsiella pneumoniae.
   5213..5260    +  polyA_signal   HSV TK poly(A) signal: herpes simplex virus thymidine kinase polyadenylation signal (Cole and Stacy, 1985)
   5351..5367    -  polyA_signal   bGH poly(A) signal (fragment): bovine growth hormone polyadenylation signal
   5589..6177    +  rep_origin     ori: high-copy-number ColE1/pMB1/pBR322/pUC origin of replication
