[The description below was written by a language model from this plasmid's Addgene catalogue record and pLannotate feature annotations shown in this document.]
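Description:
pT7-EGFP-C1-HsNot1iso1_1085-1605-del3_V is a 6,291-nt mammalian expression plasmid that produces a fragment of human CNOT1 (NOT1) fused to the C-terminus of EGFP. The catalogue lists the backbone as unknown, but the name and the annotated features point to an EGFP-C1-type layout with an added T7 promoter. The CMV immediate early enhancer and promoter drive transcription in mammalian cells. The bacteriophage T7 promoter lies just upstream of the EGFP coding sequence and could in principle support T7 polymerase-driven transcription of the same fusion. EGFP is followed by a short remnant of the multiple cloning site, then the CNOT1 fragment, and the unit ends with the SV40 polyadenylation signal. Several small annotated fragments (HIV-1 LTR, SV40 large T antigen, ble, bGH poly(A)) are probably sequence-similarity hits within the backbone rather than functional elements.

According to the name, the insert corresponds to residues 1085–1605 of CNOT1 isoform 1 and carries a modification called "del3", which the record does not define. The depositor notes one silent mutation relative to the NCBI reference for isoform 1. CNOT1 is the scaffolding subunit of the CCR4-NOT deadenylase complex, which functions in mRNA decay, miRNA-mediated repression and translational repression. A GFP-tagged fragment like this would suit localisation or interaction studies in transfected cells, although the record states only mammalian expression as its purpose.

The plasmid replicates in bacteria at high copy from a ColE1/pUC-type origin, and it also has an f1 origin. The Tn5 NeoR/KanR gene is preceded by both a bacterial (bla) promoter and the SV40 early promoter and is followed by the HSV TK poly(A) signal. This arrangement gives kanamycin selection in E. coli and can confer G418 resistance in mammalian cells.
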