Addgene plasmid #147752: pT7-EGFP-C1-HsNot1iso1_1085-1605-del3_V
Purpose: Mammalian Expression of HsNot1iso1_1085-1605-del3
Depositing lab: Elisa Izaurralde. Depositing organization: Max Planck Institute for Developmental Biology.
Backbone
  Vector backbone: Unknown
  Vector type: Mammalian Expression
Growth in bacteria
  Bacterial resistance: Kanamycin, 50 μg/mL
  Growth temperature: 37°C
  Growth strain: DH5alpha
  Copy number: High Copy
Gene/Insert
  Gene/Insert name: HsNot1iso1_1085-1605-del3
  Species: H. sapiens (human)
  Mutation: 1 silent mutation compared to the sequence of isoform 1 given by NCBI: NM_016284.4.
  Entrez Gene: CNOT1 (a.k.a. AD-005, CDC39, HPE12, NOT1, NOT1H, VIBOS)
  Cloning method: Unknown
Terms and licenses: Academic/Nonprofit Terms; Industry Terms: Not Available to Industry
Depositor comments: Plasmids from this collection were made available to the research community and donated after the lab closed. Please note that the sequence provided by the depositing laboratory may be theoretical/predicted or based on Sanger sequencing results. There may be discrepancies between sequencing results obtained by Addgene and the depositor sequence. If an Addgene verified sequence is not available, please contact before placing your order to request that our lab fully sequence the plasmid.
How to cite: pT7-EGFP-C1-HsNot1iso1_1085-1605-del3_V was a gift from Elisa Izaurralde (Addgene plasmid # 147752 ; http://n2t.net/addgene:147752 ; RRID:Addgene_147752)
